>Addgene plasmid #114895 | RLK7/KUK2 C12_pECIA14 | addgene full sequence | sequence record 296419 | Addgene NGS Result
GTAAAACGACGGCCAGTGAATTAATTCGTTGCAGGACAGGATGTGGTGCCCGATGTGACTAGCTCTTTGC
TGCAGGCCGTCCTATCCTCTGGTTCCGATAAGAGACCCAGAACTCCGGCCCCCCACCGCCCACCGCCACC
CCCATACATATGTGGTACGCAAGTAAGAGTGCCTGCGCATGCCCCATGTGCCCCACCAAGAGCTTTGCAT
CCCATACAAGTCCCCAAAGTGGAGAACCGAACCAATTCTTCGCGGGCAGAACAAAAGCTTCTGCACACGT
CTCCACTCGAATTTGGAGCCGGCCGGCGTGTGCAAAAGAGGTGAATCGAACGAAAGACCCGTGTGTAAAG
CCGCGTTTCCAAAATGTATAAAACCGAGAGCATCTGGCCAATGTGCATCAGTTGTGGTCAGCAGCAAAAT
CAAGTGAATCATCTCAGTGCAACTAAAGGGGGGATCCGATCTCAATATGAAGTTATGCATATTACTGGCC
GTCGTGGCCTTTGTTGGCCTCTCGCTCGGGTCTTCCGACGATCTCCAAGTCTTACTCAAGCTCAAATCAT
CATTCGCCGATTCCAATCTCGCCGTGTTCGATTCCTGGAAACTGAACTCCGGTATCGGTCCTTGTAGCTT
CATCGGAGTAACCTGTAATTCTAGAGGCAACGTTACAGAGATTGATCTCTCTCGTCGAGGTTTATCTGGG
AATTTTCCATTCGATTCGGTTTGTGAGATTCAGAGTCTCGAGAAACTCTCTCTCGGATTCAATTCACTAT
CTGGAATAATCCCCAGCGATTTGAAAAACTGCACGAGTTTGAAGTATTTGGATCTCGGCAACAATTTATT
CTCCGGTGCTTTCCCTGAGTTCTCATCTTTAAATCAGTTACAGTTTCTGTATCTCAACAACAGCGCTTTT
TCCGGCGTCTTTCCGTGGAAATCGCTCCGAAACGCAACGAGTCTCGTCGTTTTGAGCCTAGGCGATAATC
CGTTTGATGCGACGGCTGATTTCCCGGTGGAGGTTGTTTCTCTGAAGAAACTCTCGTGGCTTTACTTGTC
GAATTGCAGTATCGCCGGAAAAATTCCACCGGCGATTGGAGATTTGACGGAGCTTCGGAATTTGGAGATT
TCCGATAGCGGATTAACCGGAGAGATTCCGTCGGAGATTTCGAAACTTACTAATCTCTGGCAGTTAGAGC
TTTACAACAACTCCTTGACCGGAAAACTTCCTACCGGATTCGGAAACTTGAAGAATCTGACTTACTTGGA
CGCTTCAACAAATCTTCTACAAGGCGATTTATCGGAGCTTAGGTCTCTGACTAATCTCGTTTCACTACAA
ATGTTCGAAAACGAATTCTCCGGTGAGATTCCGCTGGAGTTTGGTGAATTCAAGGATCTCGTGAATCTCT
CTCTGTATACAAACAAGTTAACCGGTTCTCTGCCTCAAGGACTCGGTTCACTTGCTGATTTTGATTTCAT
CGACGCATCAGAGAATCTCTTAACCGGACCGATCCCTCCAGATATGTGCAAGAACGGGAAGATGAAAGCT
CTGCTTCTCCTGCAAAACAACCTCACTGGCTCTATCCCTGAGTCCTACGCTAACTGTTTGACTCTGCAAC
GGTTCAGAGTTAGCGAGAACAACCTCAACGGAACTGTTCCCGCGGGACTTTGGGGATTACCGAAGCTCGA
GATCATCGATATAGAGATGAATAACTTCGAAGGTCCAATCACCGCGGATATAAAGAACGGTAAAATGCTC
GGAGCGTTGTATCTAGGGTTCAACAAGTTGTCTGATGAGCTGCCTGAAGAGATAGGTGACACTGAATCTT
TGACTAAGGTTGAGCTTAACAATAACCGGTTTACCGGGAAGATTCCTAGCTCCATTGGGAAACTCAAAGG
ACTTAGCAGTCTAAAGATGCAGAGCAATGGCTTCTCCGGTGAGATACCTGACTCGATTGGTTCGTGCTCG
ATGCTCAGCGATGTCAACATGGCTCAAAACTCGATATCCGGAGAAATCCCCCACACGCTTGGATCACTCC
CGACGCTCAACGCTTTGAATCTTTCGGACAATAAGTTGTCTGGGAGAATCCCAGAGAGTTTGTCGTCTTT
AAGGCTTAGCCTTCTTGATCTGTCTAACAACAGATTATCAGGTCGTATCCCTCTGAGTTTGTCATCATAT
AATGGTAGCTTCAATGGCAATCCTGGCCTCTGTAGCACGACGATCAAATCGTTTAACCGGTGCATAAATC
CTTCGAGATCGCTGGAGGTGCTGTTCCAGGGACCAAGCGGCAATCCCGGCGGCGATCTGGCCCCCCAGAT
GCTGCGCGAGCTGCAGGAGACCAATGCCGCCCTGCAGGACGTGCGCGAGCTGCTGCGCCACCGCGTGAAG
GAGATCACCTTCCTGAAGAACACCGTGATGGAGTGCGACGCCTGCGGCATGCAGCCCTCTAGAGGCTCCG
GCTCCATCATCCCAGTTGAGGAGGAGAACCCGGACTTCTGGAACCGCGAGGCAGCCGAGGCCCTGGGTGC
CGCCAAGAAGCTGCAGCCTGCACAGACAGCCGCCAAGAACCTCATCATCTTCCTGGGCGATGGGATGGGG
GTGTCTACGGTGACAGCTGCCAGGATCCTAAAAGGGCAGAAGAAGGACAAACTGGGGCCTGAGATACCCC
TGGCCATGGACCGCTTCCCATATGTGGCTCTGTCCAAGACATACAATGTAGACAAACATGTGCCAGACAG
TGGAGCCACAGCCACGGCCTACCTGTGCGGGGTCAAGGGCAACTTCCAGACCATTGGCTTGAGTGCAGCC
GCCCGCTTTAACCAGTGCAACACGACACGCGGCAACGAGGTCATCTCCGTGATGAATCGGGCCAAGAAAG
CAGGGAAGTCAGTGGGAGTGGTAACCACCACACGAGTGCAGCACGCCTCGCCAGCCGGCACCTACGCCCA
CACGGTGAACCGCAACTGGTACTCGGACGCCGACGTGCCTGCCTCGGCCCGCCAGGAGGGGTGCCAGGAC
ATCGCTACGCAGCTCATCTCCAACATGGACATTGACGTGATCCTAGGTGGAGGCCGAAAGTACATGTTTC
GCATGGGAACCCCAGACCCTGAGTACCCAGATGACTACAGCCAAGGTGGGACCAGGCTGGACGGGAAGAA
TCTGGTGCAGGAATGGCTGGCGAAGCGCCAGGGTGCCCGGTATGTGTGGAACCGCACTGAGCTCATGCAG
GCTTCCCTGGACCCGTCTGTGACCCATCTCATGGGTCTCTTTGAGCCTGGAGACATGAAATACGAGATCC
ACCGAGACTCCACACTGGACCCCTCCCTGATGGAGATGACAGAGGCTGCCCTGCGCCTGCTGAGCAGGAA
CCCCCGCGGCTTCTTCCTCTTCGTGGAGGGTGGTCGCATCGACCATGGTCATCATGAAAGCAGGGCTTAC
CGGGCACTGACTGAGACGATCATGTTCGACGACGCCATTGAGAGGGCGGGCCAGCTCACCAGCGAGGAGG
ACACGCTGAGCCTCGTCACTGCCGACCACTCCCACGTCTTCTCCTTCGGAGGCTACCCCCTGCGAGGGAG
CTCCATCTTCGGGCTGGCCCCTGGCAAGGCCCGGGACAGGAAGGCCTACACGGTCCTCCTATACGGAAAC
GGTCCAGGCTATGTGCTCAAGGACGGCGCCCGGCCGGATGTTACCGAGAGCGAGAGCGGGAGCCCCGAGT
ATCGGCAGCAGTCAGCAGTGCCCCTGGACGAAGAGACCCACGCAGGCGAGGACGTGGCGGTGTTCGCGCG
CGGCCCGCAGGCGCACCTGGTTCACGGCGTGCAGGAGCAGACCTTCATAGCGCACGTCATGGCCTTCGCC
GCCTGCCTGGAGCCCTACACCGCCTGCGACCTGGCGCCCCCCGCCGGCACCACCGACGCCGCGCACCCGG
GTTCTAGAGGAAGCACCTCCGGCGATAACGATTACAAGGATGATGATGATAAGGCCAGCGGCACCGGTCA
TCATCACCATCACCATTGAGTTTAAACCCGCTGATCAGCCTCGACTGTGCCTTCTAAGGCCTGAGCTCGC
TGATCAGCCTCGATCGAGGATCCAGACATGATAAGATACATTGATGAGTTTGGACAAACCACAACTAGAA
TGCAGTGAAAAAAATGCTTTATTTGTGAAATTTGTGATGCTATTGCTTTATTTGTAACCATTATAAGCTG
CAATAAACAAGTTAACAACAACAATTGCATTCATTTTATGTTTCAGGTTCAGGGGGAGGTGTGGGAGGTT
TTTTAAAGCAAGTAAAACCTCTACAAATGTGGTATGGCTGATTATGATCAGTCGACCTGCAGGCATGCAA
GCTTGGCGTAATCATGGTCATAGCTGTTTCCTGTGTGAAATTGTTATCCGCTCACAATTCCACACAACAT
ACGAGCCGGAAGCATAAAGTGTAAAGCCTGGGGTGCCTAATGAGTGAGCTAACTCACATTAATTGCGTTG
CGCTCACTGCCCGCTTTCCAGTCGGGAAACCTGTCGTGCCAGCTGCATTAATGAATCGGCCAACGCGCGG
GGAGAGGCGGTTTGCGTATTGGGCGCTCTTCCGCTTCCTCGCTCACTGACTCGCTGCGCTCGGTCGTTCG
GCTGCGGCGAGCGGTATCAGCTCACTCAAAGGCGGTAATACGGTTATCCACAGAATCAGGGGATAACGCA
GGAAAGAACATGTGAGCAAAAGGCCAGCAAAAGGCCAGGAACCGTAAAAAGGCCGCGTTGCTGGCGTTTT
TCCATAGGCTCCGCCCCCCTGACGAGCATCACAAAAATCGACGCTCAAGTCAGAGGTGGCGAAACCCGAC
AGGACTATAAAGATACCAGGCGTTTCCCCCTGGAAGCTCCCTCGTGCGCTCTCCTGTTCCGACCCTGCCG
CTTACCGGATACCTGTCCGCCTTTCTCCCTTCGGGAAGCGTGGCGCTTTCTCATAGCTCACGCTGTAGGT
ATCTCAGTTCGGTGTAGGTCGTTCGCTCCAAGCTGGGCTGTGTGCACGAACCCCCCGTTCAGCCCGACCG
CTGCGCCTTATCCGGTAACTATCGTCTTGAGTCCAACCCGGTAAGACACGACTTATCGCCACTGGCAGCA
GCCACTGGTAACAGGATTAGCAGAGCGAGGTATGTAGGCGGTGCTACAGAGTTCTTGAAGTGGTGGCCTA
ACTACGGCTACACTAGAAGAACAGTATTTGGTATCTGCGCTCTGCTGAAGCCAGTTACCTTCGGAAAAAG
AGTTGGTAGCTCTTGATCCGGCAAACAAACCACCGCTGGTAGCGGTGGTTTTTTTGTTTGCAAGCAGCAG
ATTACGCGCAGAAAAAAAGGATCTCAAGAAGATCCTTTGATCTTTTCTACGGGGTCTGACGCTCAGTGGA
ACGAAAACTCACGTTAAGGGATTTTGGTCATGAGATTATCAAAAAGGATCTTCACCTAGATCCTTTTAAA
TTAAAAATGAAGTTTTAAATCAATCTAAAGTATATATGAGTAAACTTGGTCTGACAGTTACCAATGCTTA
ATCAGTGAGGCACCTATCTCAGCGATCTGTCTATTTCGTTCATCCATAGTTGCCTGACTCCCCGTCGTGT
AGATAACTACGATACGGGAGGGCTTACCATCTGGCCCCAGTGCTGCAATGATACCGCGAGACCCACGCTC
ACCGGCTCCAGATTTATCAGCAATAAACCAGCCAGCCGGAAGGGCCGAGCGCAGAAGTGGTCCTGCAACT
TTATCCGCCTCCATCCAGTCTATTAATTGTTGCCGGGAAGCTAGAGTAAGTAGTTCGCCAGTTAATAGTT
TGCGCAACGTTGTTGCCATTGCTACAGGCATCGTGGTGTCACGCTCGTCGTTTGGTATGGCTTCATTCAG
CTCCGGTTCCCAACGATCAAGGCGAGTTACATGATCCCCCATGTTGTGCAAAAAAGCGGTTAGCTCCTTC
GGTCCTCCGATCGTTGTCAGAAGTAAGTTGGCCGCAGTGTTATCACTCATGGTTATGGCAGCACTGCATA
ATTCTCTTACTGTCATGCCATCCGTAAGATGCTTTTCTGTGACTGGTGAGTACTCAACCAAGTCATTCTG
AGAATAGTGTATGCGGCGACCGAGTTGCTCTTGCCCGGCGTCAATACGGGATAATACCGCGCCACATAGC
AGAACTTTAAAAGTGCTCATCATTGGAAAACGTTCTTCGGGGCGAAAACTCTCAAGGATCTTACCGCTGT
TGAGATCCAGTTCGATGTAACCCACTCGTGCACCCAACTGATCTTCAGCATCTTTTACTTTCACCAGCGT
TTCTGGGTGAGCAAAAACAGGAAGGCAAAATGCCGCAAAAAAGGGAATAAGGGCGACACGGAAATGTTGA
ATACTCATACTCTTCCTTTTTCAATATTATTGAAGCATTTATCAGGGTTATTGTCTCATGAGCGGATACA
TATTTGAATGTATTTAGAAAAATAAACAAATAGGGGTTCCGCGCACATTTCCCCGAAAAGTGCCACCTGA
CGTCTAAGAAACCATTATTATCATGACATTAACCTATAAAAATAGGCGTATCACGAGGCCCTTTCGTCTC
GCGCGTTTCGGTGATGACGGTGAAAACCTCTGACACATGCAGCTCCCGGAGACGGTCACAGCTTGTCTGT
AAGCGGATGCCGGGAGCAGACAAGCCCGTCAGGGCGCGTCAGCGGGTGTTGGCGGGTGTCGGGGCTGGCT
TAACTATGCGGCATCAGAGCAGATTGTACTGAGAGTGCACCATATGCGGTGTGAAATACCGCACAGATGC
GTAAGGAGAAAATACCGCATCAGGCGCCATTCGCCATTCAGGCTGCGCAACTGTTGGGAAGGGCGATCGG
TGCGGGCCTCTTCGCTATTACGCCAGCTGGCGAAAGGGGGATGTGCTGCAAGGCGATTAAGTTGGGTAAC
GCCAGGGTTTTCCCAGTCACGACGTT
Features (pLannotate 1.2.2; 19 found; start..end, strand, type, name):
     23..449     +  promoter       MT promoter: Drosophila metallothionein promoter
    467..520     +  sig_peptide    BiP signal sequence: Drosophila BiP signal sequence
    521..2251    +  CDS            RLK7 (fragment): RLK7_ARATH - Experimental evidence at protein level: Swiss-Prot protein existence level 1. Plays a role in pattern-triggered immunity (PTI) signaling induced by pathogen-associated molecular patterns (PAMPs). Acts as a receptor for PIP1 defense peptide. PIP1 is an endogenous secreted peptide that acts as elicitor of immune response and positive regulator of defense response (PubMed:25188390). Involved in the control of seed germination speed, in tolerance to oxidative stress and in maintaining seed longevity (PubMed:20811905). From Arabidopsis thaliana (Mouse-ear cress).
   2288..2467    +  CDS            Comp (fragment): COMP_RAT - Experimental evidence at protein level: Swiss-Prot protein existence level 1. May play a role in the structural integrity of cartilage via its interaction with other extracellular matrix proteins such as the collagens and fibronectin. Can mediate the interaction of chondrocytes with the cartilage extracellular matrix through interaction with cell surface integrin receptors. Could play a role in the pathogenesis of osteoarthritis. Potent suppressor of apoptosis in both primary chondrocytes and transformed cells. Suppresses apoptosis by blocking the activation of caspase-3 and by indu
   2455..3907    +  CDS            SEAP (fragment): secreted alkaline phosphatase from human placenta The natural enzyme has a C-terminal transmembrane sequence that is replaced by a GPI anchor.
   3944..3973    +  CDS            2xFLAG (fragment): two tandem FLAG® epitope tags
   4079..4213    -  polyA_signal   SV40 poly(A) signal: SV40 polyadenylation signal
   4236..4320    -  CDS            large T antigen (fragment): large T antigen from SV40 (simian virus 40)
   4320..4344    +  misc_feature   MCS (fragment): pUC18/19 multiple cloning site
   4381..4397    -  protein_bind   lac operator: The lac repressor binds to the lac operator to inhibit transcription in E. coli. This inhibition can be relieved by adding lactose or isopropyl-β-D-thiogalactopyranoside (IPTG). lac repressor encoded by lacI
   4405..4435    -  promoter       lac promoter: promoter for the E. coli lac operon
   4450..4471    -  protein_bind   CAP binding site: CAP binding activates transcription in the presence of cAMP. E. coli catabolite activator protein
   4484..4576    -  CDS            lacI (fragment): lac repressor; lacI; The lac repressor binds to the lac operator to inhibit transcription in E. coli. This inhibition can be relieved by adding lactose or isopropyl-β-D-thiogalactopyranoside (IPTG).
   4759..5347    -  rep_origin     ori: high-copy-number ColE1/pMB1/pBR322/pUC origin of replication
   5518..6378    -  CDS            AmpR: β-lactamase; bla; confers resistance to ampicillin, carbenicillin, and related antibiotics
   6379..6483    -  promoter       AmpR promoter: bla
   6578..6613    +  CDS            rop (fragment): Rop protein, which maintains plasmids at low copy number; rop
   6715..6814    +  misc_feature   bom (fragment): basis of mobility region from pBR322
   6820..21      -  CDS            lacZα (fragment) (across the origin): LacZα fragment of β-galactosidase; lacZ fragment
