[The description below was written by a language model from this plasmid's Addgene catalogue record and pLannotate feature annotations shown in this document.]
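Description:
RLK7/KUK2 C12_pECIA14 is an insect-cell expression plasmid of about 7 kb, built on the pECIA14 backbone. It produces a secreted, multimerised form of a plant receptor ectodomain in Drosophila cell culture. In E. coli it is propagated through a high-copy ColE1/pUC-type origin and selected with ampicillin via the β-lactamase gene. The remaining bacterial annotations (lac promoter/operator, lacZα, lacI, rop and bom fragments) are remnants of the cloning-vector backbone rather than functional parts of the design.

The expression cassette is driven by the Drosophila metallothionein promoter, which is induced with copper sulfate. A Drosophila BiP signal sequence follows and directs the product into the secretory pathway. Fused in frame is the extracellular domain of the Arabidopsis thaliana leucine-rich repeat receptor kinase RLK7 (AT1G09970), inserted by ligation-independent cloning. RLK7 is annotated as a receptor for the PIP1 defense peptide, with roles in pattern-triggered immunity and seed germination.

Downstream of the ectodomain are the coiled-coil helix of rat COMP, human placental alkaline phosphatase, a FLAG epitope and, according to the depositor, a hexahistidine tag that the feature table does not annotate separately. The COMP helix pentamerises the protein, which raises avidity for weak extracellular interactions. The alkaline phosphatase provides an enzymatic readout. An SV40 polyadenylation signal is annotated after the cassette, although on the reverse strand.

The plasmid serves as the "prey" in an extracellular interaction assay and is meant to be paired with the corresponding pECIA2 bait vector. It belongs to a collection used to map binding among Arabidopsis LRR receptor kinase ectodomains.
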