Addgene plasmid #114895: RLK7/KUK2 C12_pECIA14
Purpose: Prey vector RLK7/KUK2 C12_pECIA14 should be used with bait vector RLK7/KUK2 C12_pECIA2.
Depositing lab: Youssef Belkhadir. Depositing organization: Gregor Mendel Institute of Molecular Plant Biology. Publication: An extracellular network of Arabidopsis leucine-rich repeat receptor kinases. Smakowska-Luzan E, Mott GA, Parys K, Stegmann M, Howton TC, Layeghifard M, Neuhold J, Lehner A, Kong J, Grunwald K, Weinberger N, Satbhai SB, Mayer D, Busch W, Madalinski M, Stolt-Bergner P, Provart NJ, Mukhtar MS, Zipfel C, Desveaux D, Guttman DS, Belkhadir Y. Nature. 2018 Jan 18;553(7688):342-346. doi: 10.1038/nature25184. Epub 2018 Jan 10. PubMed 29320478.
Backbone
  Vector backbone: pECIA14
  Backbone manufacturer: Chris Garcia (Addgene plasmid # 47051)
  Vector type: Insect Expression
Growth in bacteria
  Bacterial resistance: Ampicillin, 100 μg/mL
  Growth temperature: 37°C
  Growth strain: DH5alpha
  Copy number: High Copy
Gene/Insert
  Gene/Insert name: AT1G09970
  Species: A. thaliana (mustard weed)
  Promoter: Metallothionein (Copper-Inducible)
  Cloning method: Ligation Independent Cloning
Terms and licenses: Academic/Nonprofit Terms; Industry Terms: Not Available to Industry
Depositor comments: Plasmid for secreted expression in Drosophila cell culture by induction via CuSO4. Insert is an extracellular domain of indicated LRR-RK, C-terminally tagged with Pentameric rat COMP helix, Alkaline Phosphatase (human, placental), Flag, and hexahistidine tags. Insert Protein Sequence: SSDDLQVLLKLKSSFADSNLAVFDSWKLNSGIGPCSFIGVTCNSRGNVTEIDLSRRGLSGNFPFDSVCEIQSLEKLSLGFNSLSGIIPSDLKNCTSLKYLDLGNNLFSGAFPEFSSLNQLQFLYLNNSAFSGVFPWKSLRNATSLVVLSLGDNPFDATADFPVEVVSLKKLSWLYLSNCSIAGKIPPAIGDLTELRNLEISDSGLTGEIPSEISKLTNLWQLELYNNSLTGKLPTGFGNLKNLTYLDASTNLLQGDLSELRSLTNLVSLQMFENEFSGEIPLEFGEFKDLVNLSLYTNKLTGSLPQGLGSLADFDFIDASENLLTGPIPPDMCKNGKMKALLLLQNNLTGSIPESYANCLTLQRFRVSENNLNGTVPAGLWGLPKLEIIDIEMNNFEGPITADIKNGKMLGALYLGFNKLSDELPEEIGDTESLTKVELNNNRFTGKIPSSIGKLKGLSSLKMQSNGFSGEIPDSIGSCSMLSDVNMAQNSISGEIPHTLGSLPTLNALNLSDNKLSGRIPESLSSLRLSLLDLSNNRLSGRIPLSLSSYNGSFNGNPGLCSTTIKSFNRCINPSRS
How to cite: RLK7/KUK2 C12_pECIA14 was a gift from Youssef Belkhadir (Addgene plasmid # 114895 ; http://n2t.net/addgene:114895 ; RRID:Addgene_114895)
